Addgene plasmid #179056: pBBK72 pHomL-RPL18Bp-Scarlet(rfp)-Link-SCS2tmh-SSA1t-HomR (AmpR)
Purpose: Vector containing a yeast integration cassette for RPL18B-driven expression of Scarlet(rfp)-Link-SCS2tmh, a marker for the endoplasmic reticulum
Depositing lab: Vincent Martin. Depositing organization: Concordia University. Publication: The MyLo CRISPR-Cas9 Toolkit: A Markerless Yeast Localization and Overexpression CRISPR-Cas9 Toolkit. Bean BDM, Whiteway M, Martin VJJ. G3 (Bethesda). 2022 Jun 16. pii: 6609175. doi: 10.1093/g3journal/jkac154. PubMed 35708612.
Backbone
  Vector backbone: pYTK089 (ColE1, AmpR)
  Vector type: Yeast Expression
Growth in bacteria
  Bacterial resistance: Ampicillin, 100 μg/mL
  Growth temperature: 37°C
  Growth strain: DH5alpha
  Copy number: High Copy
Gene/Insert
  Gene/Insert name: RPL18Bp-Scarlet(rfp)-Link-SCS2tmh
  Species: S. cerevisiae (budding yeast)
  Cloning method: Restriction Enzyme; 5′ cloning site Unknown (unknown if destroyed); 3′ cloning site Unknown (unknown if destroyed)
Terms and licenses: Academic/Nonprofit Terms; Industry Terms: Not Available to Industry
Depositor comments: Part of the Markerless Yeast Localization and Overexpression (MyLO) CRISPR-Cas9 Toolkit. Vector cloned using BsaI Golden Gate cloning
How to cite: pBBK72 pHomL-RPL18Bp-Scarlet(rfp)-Link-SCS2tmh-SSA1t-HomR (AmpR) was a gift from Vincent Martin (Addgene plasmid # 179056 ; http://n2t.net/addgene:179056 ; RRID:Addgene_179056)
