[The description below was written by a language model from this plasmid's Addgene catalogue record and pLannotate feature annotations shown in this document.]
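Description:
pBBK72 is a yeast integration-cassette plasmid from the Markerless Yeast Localization and Overexpression (MyLO) CRISPR-Cas9 toolkit, assembled by BsaI Golden Gate cloning in the pYTK089 backbone. In E. coli it is maintained at high copy through a ColE1/pUC-type origin and selected with ampicillin via the β-lactamase gene and its native promoter. These two elements are the only complete propagation and selection functions annotated in the 5,724-nt sequence.

The payload is an expression unit flanked by left and right homology arms (HomL and HomR). The S. cerevisiae RPL18B promoter drives a red fluorescent protein, annotated as mScarlet-I, joined through a linker to a short C-terminal fragment of Scs2 and followed, according to the plasmid name, by the SSA1 terminator. Scs2 is an endoplasmic reticulum membrane protein, and the "tmh" label indicates that the fragment is its transmembrane helix, which anchors the fluorophore at the ER membrane so that the fusion serves as a red ER marker. The promoter, linker, terminator and homology arms are not individually annotated in the feature table and are known only from the name and catalogue fields.

Short fragments of ARS1 and of the HIS3 promoter and coding sequence are detected on both sides of the expression unit. Their positions suggest they lie within the homology arms, but none is a complete functional replicator or auxotrophic marker, and the record does not state the genomic target locus. This fits the toolkit's markerless design, in which the cassette presumably acts as a repair template integrated at a Cas9-induced break rather than being selected through a yeast marker.
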