Features (pLannotate 1.2.2; 10 found; start..end, strand, type, name):
      1..861     -  CDS            AmpR: β-lactamase; bla; confers resistance to ampicillin, carbenicillin, and related antibiotics
    862..966     -  promoter       AmpR promoter: bla
   1069..1657    +  rep_origin     ori: high-copy-number ColE1/pMB1/pBR322/pUC origin of replication
   2391..2510    +  rep_origin     ARS1 (fragment): S. cerevisiae autonomously replicating sequence ARS1/ARS416
   2515..2561    +  promoter       HIS3 promoter (fragment): S. cerevisiae HIS3
   2562..2624    +  CDS            HIS3 (fragment): imidazoleglycerol-phosphate dehydratase, required for histidine biosynthesis; S. cerevisiae HIS3; yeast auxotrophic marker
   3528..4223    +  CDS            mScarlet-I: mScarlet-I is a basic (constitutively fluorescent) red fluorescent protein published in 2016, derived from synthetic construct. It is reported to be a rapidly-maturing monomer with moderate acid sensitivity.
   4251..4322    +  CDS            SCS2 (fragment): SCS2_YEAST - Experimental evidence at protein level: Swiss-Prot protein existence level 1. Targets proteins containing a FFAT motif to endoplasmic reticulum membranes. Regulates phospholipid biosynthesis by modulating the subcellular localization of the transcriptional repressor OPI1. From Saccharomyces cerevisiae (strain ATCC 204508 / S288c) (Baker's yeast).
   5375..5401    +  rep_origin     ARS1 (fragment): S. cerevisiae autonomously replicating sequence ARS1/ARS416
   5498..5619    +  CDS            HIS3 (fragment): imidazoleglycerol-phosphate dehydratase, required for histidine biosynthesis; S. cerevisiae HIS3; yeast auxotrophic marker
>Addgene plasmid #179056 | pBBK72 pHomL-RPL18Bp-Scarlet(rfp)-Link-SCS2tmh-SSA1t-HomR (AmpR) | addgene full sequence | sequence record 360861 | Addgene NGS Result
TTACCAATGCTTAATCAGTGAGGCACCTATCTCAGCGATCTGTCTATTTCGTTCATCCATAGTTGCCTGA
CTCCCCGTCGTGTAGATAACTACGATACGGGAGGGCTTACCATCTGGCCCCAGTGCTGCAATGATACCGC
GGGACCCACGCTCACCGGCTCCAGATTTATCAGCAATAAACCAGCCAGCCGGAAGGGCCGAGCGCAGAAG
TGGTCCTGCAACTTTATCCGCCTCCATCCAGTCTATTAATTGTTGCCGGGAAGCTAGAGTAAGTAGTTCG
CCAGTTAATAGTTTGCGCAACGTTGTTGCCATTGCTACAGGCATCGTGGTGTCACGCTCGTCGTTTGGTA
TGGCTTCATTCAGCTCCGGTTCCCAACGATCAAGGCGAGTTACATGATCCCCCATGTTGTGCAAAAAAGC
GGTTAGCTCCTTCGGTCCTCCGATCGTTGTCAGAAGTAAGTTGGCCGCAGTGTTATCACTCATGGTTATG
GCAGCACTGCATAATTCTCTTACTGTCATGCCATCCGTAAGATGCTTTTCTGTGACTGGTGAGTACTCAA
CCAAGTCATTCTGAGAATAGTGTATGCGGCGACCGAGTTGCTCTTGCCCGGCGTCAATACGGGATAATAC
CGCGCCACATAGCAGAACTTTAAAAGTGCTCATCATTGGAAAACGTTCTTCGGGGCGAAAACTCTCAAGG
ATCTTACCGCTGTTGAGATCCAGTTCGATGTAACCCACTCGTGCACCCAACTGATCTTCAGCATCTTTTA
CTTTCACCAGCGTTTCTGGGTGAGCAAAAACAGGAAGGCAAAATGCCGCAAAAAAGGGAATAAGGGCGAC
ACGGAAATGTTGAATACTCATACTCTTCCTTTTTCAATATTATTGAAGCATTTATCAGGGTTATTGTCTC
ATGAGCGGATACATATTTGAATGTATTTAGAAAAATAAACAAATAGGGGTTCCGCGCACATTTCCCCGAA
AAGTGCCACCTGTCATGACCAAAATCCCTTAACGTGAGTTTTCGTTCCACTGAGCGTCAGACCCCGTAGA
AAAGATCAAAGGATCTTCTTGAGATCCTTTTTTTCTGCGCGTAATCTGCTGCTTGCAAACAAAAAAACCA
CCGCTACCAGCGGTGGTTTGTTTGCCGGATCAAGAGCTACCAACTCTTTTTCCGAAGGTAACTGGCTTCA
GCAGAGCGCAGATACCAAATACTGTTCTTCTAGTGTAGCCGTAGTTAGGCCACCACTTCAAGAACTCTGT
AGCACCGCCTACATACCTCGCTCTGCTAATCCTGTTACCAGTGGCTGCTGCCAGTGGCGATAAGTCGTGT
CTTACCGGGTTGGACTCAAGACGATAGTTACCGGATAAGGCGCAGCGGTCGGGCTGAACGGGGGGTTCGT
GCACACAGCCCAGCTTGGAGCGAACGACCTACACCGAACTGAGATACCTACAGCGTGAGCTATGAGAAAG
CGCCACGCTTCCCGAAGGGAGAAAGGCGGACAGGTATCCGGTAAGCGGCAGGGTCGGAACAGGAGAGCGC
ACGAGGGAGCTTCCAGGGGGAAACGCCTGGTATCTTTATAGTCCTGTCGGGTTTCGCCACCTCTGACTTG
AGCGTCGATTTTTGTGATGCTCGTCAGGGGGGCGGAGCCTATGGAAAAACGCCAGCAACGCGGCCTTTTT
ACGGTTCCTGGCCTTTTGCTGGCCTTTTGCTCACATGTTCTTTCCTGCGTTATCCCCTGATTCTGTGGAT
AACCGTGCGGCCGCCAATGTTATCTATTGGCAGATGTTCATACGGGGCTTTCAAATATTGATGAAATTAT
GTGATGTTTAGAAGAAGATTCGAACTGTTTTCAGTAGATTTGGTAACTGTGCAACCATAACTCATGCCCC
CTATTTATCGGCATTGAGATTGTAAAGGAAGTAAAACGCATTTTTGCAGATCTGTTCTCTTATGTATTTT
TAATCGTCCTTGTATGGAAGTATCAAAGGGGACGTTCTTCACCTCCTTGGAAAACGCAAACTTTCTTTTT
GCCTATCACAGTATCTTATCGAGCTAACTATTTTCGACACACATGAAAAAGCAGAAATATTAACGAAAAA
GAAAAGAAAGACCATGTCATGTACGGGCAATCAGAATATGCAAGATGAGCGGGAACGGGCGAAATGTGCA
CGCGCACAACTTACGAAACGCGGATGAGTCACTGACAGCCACCGCAGAGGTTCTGACTCCTACTGAGCTC
TATTGGAGGTGGCAGAACCGGTAATCCCACAGTGAGCAACTTGACAAACCAACAGATATAGGCTGTGTCT
TAAAATATACCATCCAATACCTTGATGAACTTTTCAAAGATGACTAAAATAAGTGAAATTTCAACATTAA
CTTCGAGCTGTAAACACAGTGGTTTCTTTGCATAAACACCATCAGCCTCAAGTCGTCAAGTAAAGATTTC
GTGTTCATGCAGATAGATAACAATCTATATGTTGATAATTAGCGTTGCCTCATCAATGCGTACACGAAGA
ATATACTAAAAAATGAGCAGGCAAGATAAACGAAGGCAAAGATGACAGAGCAGAAAGCCCTAGTAAAGCG
TATTACAAATGAAACCAAGATTCAGATTGCGATCCCTGAATTCGCATCTAGATGGTAGAGCCACAAACAG
CCGGTACAAGCAACGATCTCCAGGACCATCTGAATCATGCGCGGATGACACGAACTCACGACGGCGATCA
CAGACATTAACCCACAGTACAGACACTGCGACAACGTGGCAATTCGTCGCAATACCGTCTCACTGAACTG
GCCGATAATTGCAGACGAACGAAGAGGATGTCCAATATTTTTTTTAAGGAATAAGGATACTTCAAGACTA
GATTCCCCCCTGCATTCCCATCAGAACCGTAAACCTTGGCGCTTTCCTTGGGAAGTATTCAAGAAGTGCC
TTGTCCGGTTTCTGTGGCTCACAAACCAGCGCGCCCGATATGGCTTTCTTTTCACTTATGAATGTACCAG
TACGGGACAATTAGAACGCTCCTGTAACAATCTCTTTGCAAATGTGGGGTTACATTCTAACCATGTCACA
CTGCTGACGAAATTCAAAGTAAAAAAAAATGGGACCACGTCTTGAGAACGATAGATTTTCTTTATTTTAC
ATTGAACAGTCGTTGTCTCAGCGCGCTTTATGTTTTCATTCATACTTCATATTATAAAATAACAAAAGAA
GAATTTCATATTCACGCCCAAGAAATCAGGCTGCTTTCCAAATGCAATTGACACTTCATTAGCCATCACA
CAAAACTCTTTCTTGCTGGAGCTTCTTTTAAAAAAGACCTCAGTACACCAAACACGTTACCCGACCTCGT
TATTTTACGACAACTATGATAAAATTCTGAAGAAAAAATAAAAAAATTTTCATACTTCTTGCTTTTATTT
AAACCATTGAATGATTTCTTTTGAACAAAACTACCTGTTTCACCAAAGGAAATAGAAAGAAAAAATCAAT
TAGAAGAAAACAAAAAACAAAAGATCTATGGTTAGTAAAGGTGAAGCTGTTATAAAAGAATTCATGAGGT
TTAAAGTTCATATGGAAGGTTCAATGAATGGTCATGAATTTGAAATTGAAGGTGAAGGTGAAGGTAGACC
ATATGAAGGTACACAAACTGCTAAATTGAAAGTTACTAAAGGTGGTCCATTACCATTTTCTTGGGATATT
TTGTCTCCACAATTCATGTATGGTTCTAGAGCTTTTATTAAGCATCCAGCTGATATTCCAGATTATTATA
AACAATCTTTTCCTGAAGGTTTTAAATGGGAAAGAGTTATGAATTTCGAAGATGGTGGTGCTGTTACTGT
TACTCAAGATACTTCTTTGGAAGATGGTACTTTAATCTATAAAGTTAAATTGAGAGGTACTAATTTTCCA
CCAGATGGTCCAGTTATGCAAAAGAAAACTATGGGTTGGGAAGCATCTACTGAAAGATTGTATCCAGAAG
ATGGTGTTTTGAAAGGAGACATTAAGATGGCTTTGAGATTGAAAGATGGTGGTCGGTACCTGGCCGACTT
CAAGACCACCTATAAAGCTAAAAAACCAGTTCAAATGCCAGGTGCATATAATGTTGATAGAAAGTTAGAT
ATAACGTCGCATAACGAGGACTATACTGTAGTTGAACAATATGAACGTAGTGAAGGTAGACATAGTACCG
GAGGAATGGATGAATTGTATAAATCTGGTCCTTCTGGCCCAACTGGTTCTAATGAATCATCCAGCATGGG
TATATTCATATTGGTTGCACTCCTTATCTTGGTTTTAGGATGGTTCTACAGATAGCGAGATCCTAACTCG
AGGCCAATTGGTGCGGCAATTGATAATAACGAAAATGTCTTTTAATGATCTGGGTATAATGAGGAATTTT
CCGAACGTTTTTACTTTATATATATATATACATGTAACATATATTCTATACGCTATAGAGAAAGGAAATT
TTTCAATTAAAAAAAAAATAGAGAAAGAGTTTCACTTCTTGATTATCGCTAACACTAATGGTTGAAGTAC
TGCTACTTTAATTTTATGCTGCCAATGAGACGACGGGGTCATCACGGCTCATCATGCGCCAAACAAATGT
GTGCAATACACGCTCGGATGACTGCATGATGACCGCACTGACTGGGGACAGCAGATCCACCTAAGCCTGT
GAGAGAAGCAGACACCCGACAGATCAAGGCAGTTAACTAGTGCACTGCAGTACAAATCGTCCCCAACAAA
AGTGGGCTCTCAAAATTCATCACATTTAAATGCATATAGGAAGAGCAACAGTTGGTTTGCATCTGATGTT
CCTTAAAGATTTCGACATAATGTGCGAAGTAGATCCCTTCAGCACTGTACTTGTTTTTGCGACTAGATTG
TAAATCATTCTTTATTTAATCTCTTTCTTTAACTACTGCTTAAAGTATAATTTGGTCCGTAGTTTAATAA
CTATACTAAGCGAACGCTCTCTCGAAATTTTTCTTAACGCGTCCTTGTACTGCGTCTAACGCTTTTGCCA
CTTGGATTTCTATTATAGGAAATAGTCTCACTTACTGGGCGACGAATTTTCGCGTTTTGATGAAGCACAG
GAAGAATTTCTTTATGCTCAGAAGTTTGACAGCAAGCAAGTTCATCATTCGAACTAGCCTTATTGTTTTA
GTTCAGTGACAGCGAACTGCCGTACTCGATGCTTTATTTCTCACGGTAGAGCGGAAGAACAGATAGATCC
CTACATATTGCTACCACTTCTATTACACAATAGTTTCAATAGCTTGCAGCGTAGCTAAACTCTAAAATTT
ATCTAAATCACTCATATAAACCGAACCCTTCCCCTTCCGCTTATAGTACAGCTGATGCTCCTTCACTATT
TTAACATGTGGAATTCTTGAAAGAATGAAATCGCCATGCCAAGCCATCACACGGTCTTTTATGCAATTGA
TTGACCGCCTGCAACACATAGGCAGTAAAATTTTTACAAGCAGTAGCAGAACAGGCCACACAATCGCAAG
TGATTAACGTCCACACAGGTATAGGGTTTCTGGACCATATGATACATGCTCTGGCCAAGCATTCCGGCTG
GTCGCTAATCGTTGAGTGCCGAGCGGCCGCGATTATCAAAAAGGATCTTCACCTAGATCCTTTTAAATTA
AAAATGAAGTTTTAAATCAATCTAAAGTATATATGAGTAAACTTGGTCTGACAG
